Addgene plasmid #35300: pBbA4k-RFP
Depositing lab: Jay Keasling. Depositing organization: University of California, Berkeley. Publication: BglBrick vectors and datasheets: A synthetic biology platform for gene expression. Lee TS, Krupa RA, Zhang F, Hajimorad M, Holtz WJ, Prasad N, Lee SK, Keasling JD. J Biol Eng. 2011 Sep 20;5:12. 10.1186/1754-1611-5-12 PubMed 21933410.
Backbone
  Vector backbone: pBb
  Backbone size w/o insert (bp): 3879
  Vector type: Bacterial Expression, Synthetic Biology
Growth in bacteria
  Bacterial resistance: Kanamycin, 50 μg/mL
  Growth temperature: 37°C
  Growth strain: DH5alpha
  Copy number: Low Copy
Gene/Insert
  Gene/Insert name: RFP (alt name: JBEI Part ID: JPUB_000066)
  Species: Synthetic
  Insert size (bp): 678
  Promoter: ProE
  Cloning method: Restriction Enzyme
  Sequencing primers: 5′ jkRFP-R (gctttggaaccgtactggaa); 3′ jkRFP-F (tggtcactacgacgctgaag)
Terms and licenses: Academic/Nonprofit Terms; Industry Terms: Not Available to Industry
Depositor comments: JBEI Part ID: JPUB_000066; Origin: p15A
How to cite: pBbA4k-RFP was a gift from Jay Keasling (Addgene plasmid # 35300 ; http://n2t.net/addgene:35300 ; RRID:Addgene_35300)
