[The description below was written by a language model from this plasmid's Addgene catalogue record.]
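Description:
pBbA4k-RFP is a bacterial expression plasmid from the BglBrick (pBb) vector series, a modular synthetic-biology platform in which replication origin, promoter system and antibiotic marker are combined in a standardised way so that expression characteristics can be compared and parts exchanged. The record lists a 3,879 bp backbone, a p15A origin of replication and kanamycin resistance. The plasmid is catalogued as low copy and is propagated in standard E. coli cloning strains such as DH5alpha. The p15A origin belongs to a different incompatibility group from ColE1-type origins, which generally allows such plasmids to be co-maintained with ColE1-based vectors carrying a different marker, a common reason for choosing between members of a modular vector set.

The payload is a 678 bp synthetic red fluorescent protein (RFP) coding sequence, inserted by restriction-enzyme cloning and driven by the promoter recorded as ProE. The record gives no further detail on this promoter, such as any associated regulator or inducer, and no feature table is supplied, so elements such as terminators, ribosome binding site and the exact flanking restriction sites cannot be confirmed here. In the BglBrick format, the reporter typically serves two roles. It gives a fluorescent readout for characterising the expression level and behaviour of this particular origin, promoter and marker combination, and it acts as a placeholder that can be swapped for a gene or pathway of interest by standard BglBrick assembly. The construct is therefore suited to promoter and vector benchmarking and to use as a starting backbone for tuning gene expression in E. coli metabolic engineering and synthetic-biology projects.
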