>Addgene plasmid #35300 | pBbA4k-RFP | addgene partial sequence | sequence record 43579 | jkRFP-F 5'-tggtcactacgacgctgaag-3'
CAGCTGCCGGGTGCTTACAAAACCGACATCAAACTGGACATCACCTCCCACAACGAAGACTACACCATCG
TTGAACAGTACGAACGTGCTGAAGGTCGTCACTCCACCGGTGCTTAAGGATCCAAACTCGAGTAAGGATC
TCCAGGCATCAAATAAAACGAAAGGCTCAGTCGAAAGACTGGGCCTTTCGTTTTATCTGTTGTTTGTCGG
TGAACGCTCTCTACTAGAGTCACACTGGCTCACCTTCGGGTGGGCCTTTCTGCGTTTATACCTAGGGATA
TATTCCGCTTCCTCGCTCACTGACTCGCTACGCTCGGTCGTTCGACTGCGGCGAGCGGAAATGGCTTACG
AACGGGGCGGAGATTTCCTGGAAGATGCCAGGAAGATACTTAACAGGGAAGTGAGAGGGCCGCGGCAAAG
CCGTTTTTCCATAGGCTCCGCCCCCCTGACAAGCATCACGAAATCTGACGCTCAAATCAGTGGTGGCGAA
ACCCGACAGGACTATAAAGATACCAGGCGTTTCCCCCTGGCGGCTCCCTCGTGCGCTCTCCTGTTCCTGC
CTTTCGGTTTACCGGTGTCATTCCGCTGTTATGGCCGCGTTTGTCTCATTCCACGCCTGACACTCAGTTC
CGGGTAGGCAGTTCGCTCCAAGCTGGACTGTATGCACGAACCCCCCGTTCAGTCCGACCGCTGCGCCTTA
TCCGGTAACTATCGTCTTGAGTCCAACCCGGAAAGACATGCAAAAGCACCACTGGCAGCAGCCACTGGTA
ATTGATTTAGAGGAGTTAGTCTTGAAGTCATGCGCCG
