>Addgene plasmid #35300 | pBbA4k-RFP | addgene partial sequence | sequence record 43580 | jkRFP-R 5'-gctttggaaccgtactggaa-3'
GCAGCGGACCACCTTTGGTAACTTTCAGTTTAGCGGTCTGGGTACCTTCGTACGGACGACCTTCACCTTC
ACCTTCGATTTCGAACTCGTGACCGTTAACGGAACCTTCCATACGAACTTTGAAACGCATGAACTCTTTG
ATAACGTCTTCGCTACTCGCCATATGTATATCTCCTTCTTAAAAGATCTTTTGAATTCTTGTTATCAACT
TGTTATTTGCGTTGATAAAGACAAAGCAAGGGGTGTGCCACAATTGCCTTAATAAAATTAAATGTTTAAT
TTCAATTTGTTAGAGATAAAGTCATGAACTAATCCGCAAATATGCGTTTCAGTTAACGTTTCAGGCAATG
TTTCACCGCGTTTCATTGCAACAATTATGAAACAAGACTAAACCCAATATTCGGTTTCTTAACTTTGCGG
TGCGCTATGGCACATCCACCACGGCTTAATGACGACAAACCGGTTATCTGGACGGTATCTGTAACGCGCC
TGTTCGAGCTGTTTCGCGATATCAGCCTTGAGTTTGATCACCTGGCGAACATTACCCCTATCCAGCTTGG
CTTTGAAAAAGCGGTGACCTACATCCACAAGAAACTGGCAAACGAACGCTGTGACGCCATCATCGCCGCT
GGATCTAACGGCGCGTACCTGAAAAGCCGCCTGTCAGTGCCAGTTATTTTGATTAAACCGAGCGGCTACG
ATGTGTTACAGGCACTGGCAAAAGCCGGAAAACTCACCTCTTCTATCGGCGTTGTCACTTATCA
