LOCUS       Exported 4557 bp ds-DNA circular SYN 13-MAY-2021
DEFINITION  synthetic circular DNA
ACCESSION   .
VERSION     .
KEYWORDS    pBbA4k-RFP
SOURCE      synthetic DNA construct
  ORGANISM  synthetic DNA construct
REFERENCE   1 (bases 1 to 4557)
  AUTHORS   Lee TS, Krupa RA, Zhang F, Hajimorad M, Holtz WJ, Prasad N, Lee SK,
            Keasling JD
  TITLE     BglBrick vectors and datasheets: A synthetic biology platform for
            gene expression.
  JOURNAL   J Biol Eng. 2011 Sep 20;5:12.
  PUBMED    21933410
REFERENCE   2 (bases 1 to 4557)
  AUTHORS   .
  TITLE     Direct Submission
  JOURNAL   Exported May 13, 2021 from SnapGene Server 1.1.58
            http://www.snapgene.com
FEATURES             Location/Qualifiers
     source          1..4557
                     /organism="synthetic DNA construct"
                     /mol_type="other DNA"
     CDS             1857..2534
                     /codon_start=1
                     /product="monomeric derivative of DsRed (Campbell et al.,
                     2002)"
                     /label=mRFP1
                     /translation="MASSEDVIKEFMRFKVRMEGSVNGHEFEIEGEGEGRPYEGTQTAK
                     LKVTKGGPLPFAWDILSPQFQYGSKAYVKHPADIPDYLKLSFPEGFKWERVMNFEDGGV
                     VTVTQDSSLQDGEFIYKVKLRGTNFPSDGPVMQKKTMGWEASTERMYPEDGALKGEIKM
                     RLKLKDGGHYDAEVKTTYMAKKPVQLPGAYKTDIKLDITSHNEDYTIVEQYERAEGRHS
                     TGA"
     terminator      2567..2638
                     /label=rrnB T1 terminator
                     /note="transcription terminator T1 from the E. coli rrnB
                     gene"
     terminator      2654..2681
                     /label=T7Te terminator
                     /note="phage T7 early transcription terminator"
     primer_bind     complement(2709..2726)
                     /label=L4440
                     /note="L4440 vector, forward primer"
     rep_origin      complement(2843..3388)
                     /direction=LEFT
                     /label=p15A ori
                     /note="Plasmids containing the medium-copy-number p15A
                     origin of replication can be propagated in E. coli cells
                     that contain a second plasmid with the ColE1 origin. "
     primer_bind     complement(2923..2942)
                     /label=pBR322ori-F
                     /note="pBR322 origin, forward primer"
     terminator      3502..3596
                     /label=lambda t0 terminator
                     /note="transcription terminator from phage lambda"
     CDS             complement(3627..4421)
                     /codon_start=1
                     /gene="aph(3')-II (or nptII)"
                     /product="aminoglycoside phosphotransferase from Tn5"
                     /label=NeoR/KanR
                     /note="confers resistance to neomycin, kanamycin, and G418
                     (Geneticin(R))"
                     /translation="MIEQDGLHAGSPAAWVERLFGYDWAQQTIGCSDAAVFRLSAQGRP
                     VLFVKTDLSGALNELQDEAARLSWLATTGVPCAAVLDVVTEAGRDWLLLGEVPGQDLLS
                     SHLAPAEKVSIMADAMRRLHTLDPATCPFDHQAKHRIERARTRMEAGLVDQDDLDEEHQ
                     GLAPAELFARLKARMPDGEDLVVTHGDACLPNIMVENGRFSGFIDCGRLGVADRYQDIA
                     LATRDIAEELGGEWADRFLVLYGIAAPDSQRIAFYRLLDEFF"
     primer_bind     complement(3738..3757)
                     /label=Neo-F
                     /note="Neomycin resistance gene, forward primer"
     primer_bind     4348..4367
                     /label=Neo-R
                     /note="Neomycin resistance gene, reverse primer"
ORIGIN
        1 gacgtctcag cttttcagcc gccgccagaa cgtcgtccgg ctgatgccta aataattcgc
       61 cgctgctgtt ttatcgccat taaatttctc cagtgcctgt tgtggtgtca gtaagcgtgg
      121 agcgggagtt ttcgccgact cgcgcgccag ttccggcagt agcagctgca aaaattgcgg
      181 cgttaaatcc ggcgtcggtt ccacacttaa aaatagcgcc agtcgctcca tcatattgcg
      241 cagttcacga atattgcccg gccagtcgta gtgcaccagc acggtttcgc ttgcctgtaa
      301 tccctggcgt aatgcggcag aaaacggggt ggagagcgcc gccagagaca ctttcaaaaa
      361 gctttccgcc agtggcagaa tatccgccac ccgctcgcgc agtggtggca attgcagacg
      421 caaaatactc agccgataaa acaggtcacg gcgaaactgc ccttgccgca tatcttcttc
      481 cagattgcag tgagtggcgc taatgacccg cacatccacc ggaacaggct gatgcccgcc
      541 gacgcgggtg acctcttttt cttccagcac ccgcagcagc cgggtctgca acggcagcgg
      601 catttcgcca atctcatcga gaaacagcgt acctccgtgg gcgatttcaa acagcccggc
      661 gcgaccgccg cgtcgcgagc cggtaaacgc cccttcctca tagccaaaca gttctgcttc
      721 cagcagcgat tcggcaatcg ccccgcagtt gactgcaaca aacggatgcg actttttgcc
      781 ctgtcgcgca tcgtggcggg caaaatattc ccgatgaatc gcctgggccg ccagctcttt
      841 gcccgtcccc gtttccccct caatcaacac cgctgcactg gagcgggcat acagcaaaat
      901 agtctgccgt acttgttcca tctgtggtga ttgaccgagc atatcgccca gcacgtaacg
      961 agttctcagg gcgttgcggg tggcatcgtg agtgttatgg cgtaacgaca tgcgcgtcat
     1021 atccagcgca tcgctgaacg cctggcgcac ggtggcggcg gaatagataa aaattccggt
     1081 cattccggct tcttctgcca gatcggtaat cagccccgcg ccgaccaccg cttcggtgcc
     1141 gttagctttt agctcgttaa tctgcccgcg tgcgtcttct tcggtaatgt agctacgttg
     1201 atcgaggcgc aaattaaagg ttttttgaaa cgccaccagt gccggaatag tttcctgata
     1261 agtgacaacg ccgatagaag aggtgagttt tccggctttt gccagtgcct gtaacacatc
     1321 gtagccgctc ggtttaatca aaataactgg cactgacagg cggcttttca ggtacgcgcc
     1381 gttagatcca gcggcgatga tggcgtcaca gcgttcgttt gccagtttct tgtggatgta
     1441 ggtcaccgct ttttcaaagc caagctggat aggggtaatg ttcgccaggt gatcaaactc
     1501 aaggctgata tcgcgaaaca gctcgaacag gcgcgttaca gataccgtcc agataaccgg
     1561 tttgtcgtca ttaagccgtg gtggatgtgc catagcgcac cgcaaagtta agaaaccgaa
     1621 tattgggttt agtcttgttt cataattgtt gcaatgaaac gcggtgaaac attgcctgaa
     1681 acgttaactg aaacgcatat ttgcggatta gttcatgact ttatctctaa caaattgaaa
     1741 ttaaacattt aattttatta aggcaattgt ggcacacccc ttgctttgtc tttatcaacg
     1801 caaataacaa gttgataaca agaattcaaa agatctttta agaaggagat atacatatgg
     1861 cgagtagcga agacgttatc aaagagttca tgcgtttcaa agttcgtatg gaaggttccg
     1921 ttaacggtca cgagttcgaa atcgaaggtg aaggtgaagg tcgtccgtac gaaggtaccc
     1981 agaccgctaa actgaaagtt accaaaggtg gtccgctgcc gttcgcttgg gacatcctgt
     2041 ccccgcagtt ccagtacggt tccaaagctt acgttaaaca cccggctgac atcccggact
     2101 acctgaaact gtccttcccg gaaggtttca aatgggaacg tgttatgaac ttcgaagacg
     2161 gtggtgttgt taccgttacc caggactcct ccctgcaaga cggtgagttc atctacaaag
     2221 ttaaactgcg tggtaccaac ttcccgtccg acggtccggt tatgcagaaa aaaaccatgg
     2281 gttgggaagc ttccaccgaa cgtatgtacc cggaagacgg tgctctgaaa ggtgaaatca
     2341 aaatgcgtct gaaactgaaa gacggtggtc actacgacgc tgaagttaaa accacctaca
     2401 tggctaaaaa accggttcag ctgccgggtg cttacaaaac cgacatcaaa ctggacatca
     2461 cctcccacaa cgaagactac accatcgttg aacagtacga acgtgctgaa ggtcgtcact
     2521 ccaccggtgc ttaaggatcc aaactcgagt aaggatctcc aggcatcaaa taaaacgaaa
     2581 ggctcagtcg aaagactggg cctttcgttt tatctgttgt ttgtcggtga acgctctcta
     2641 ctagagtcac actggctcac cttcgggtgg gcctttctgc gtttatacct agggatatat
     2701 tccgcttcct cgctcactga ctcgctacgc tcggtcgttc gactgcggcg agcggaaatg
     2761 gcttacgaac ggggcggaga tttcctggaa gatgccagga agatacttaa cagggaagtg
     2821 agagggccgc ggcaaagccg tttttccata ggctccgccc ccctgacaag catcacgaaa
     2881 tctgacgctc aaatcagtgg tggcgaaacc cgacaggact ataaagatac caggcgtttc
     2941 cccctggcgg ctccctcgtg cgctctcctg ttcctgcctt tcggtttacc ggtgtcattc
     3001 cgctgttatg gccgcgtttg tctcattcca cgcctgacac tcagttccgg gtaggcagtt
     3061 cgctccaagc tggactgtat gcacgaaccc cccgttcagt ccgaccgctg cgccttatcc
     3121 ggtaactatc gtcttgagtc caacccggaa agacatgcaa aagcaccact ggcagcagcc
     3181 actggtaatt gatttagagg agttagtctt gaagtcatgc gccggttaag gctaaactga
     3241 aaggacaagt tttggtgact gcgctcctcc aagccagtta cctcggttca aagagttggt
     3301 agctcagaga accttcgaaa aaccgccctg caaggcggtt ttttcgtttt cagagcaaga
     3361 gattacgcgc agaccaaaac gatctcaaga agatcatctt attaatcaga taaaatattt
     3421 ctagatttca gtgcaattta tctcttcaaa tgtagcacct gaagtcagcc ccatacgata
     3481 taagttgtta ctagtgcttg gattctcacc aataaaaaac gcccggcggc aaccgagcgt
     3541 tctgaacaaa tccagatgga gttctgaggt cattactgga tctatcaaca ggagtccaag
     3601 cgagctctcg aaccccagag tcccgctcag aagaactcgt caagaaggcg atagaaggcg
     3661 atgcgctgcg aatcgggagc ggcgataccg taaagcacga ggaagcggtc agcccattcg
     3721 ccgccaagct cttcagcaat atcacgggta gccaacgcta tgtcctgata gcggtccgcc
     3781 acacccagcc ggccacagtc gatgaatcca gaaaagcggc cattttccac catgatattc
     3841 ggcaagcagg catcgccatg ggtcacgacg agatcctcgc cgtcgggcat gcgcgccttg
     3901 agcctggcga acagttcggc tggcgcgagc ccctgatgct cttcgtccag atcatcctga
     3961 tcgacaagac cggcttccat ccgagtacgt gctcgctcga tgcgatgttt cgcttggtgg
     4021 tcgaatgggc aggtagccgg atcaagcgta tgcagccgcc gcattgcatc agccatgatg
     4081 gatactttct cggcaggagc aaggtgagat gacaggagat cctgccccgg cacttcgccc
     4141 aatagcagcc agtcccttcc cgcttcagtg acaacgtcga gcacagctgc gcaaggaacg
     4201 cccgtcgtgg ccagccacga tagccgcgct gcctcgtcct gcagttcatt cagggcaccg
     4261 gacaggtcgg tcttgacaaa aagaaccggg cgcccctgcg ctgacagccg gaacacggcg
     4321 gcatcagagc agccgattgt ctgttgtgcc cagtcatagc cgaatagcct ctccacccaa
     4381 gcggccggag aacctgcgtg caatccatct tgttcaatca tgcgaaacga tcctcatcct
     4441 gtctcttgat cagatcatga tcccctgcgc catcagatcc ttggcggcaa gaaagccatc
     4501 cagtttactt tgcagggctt cccaacctta ccagagggcg ccccagctgg caattcc
//
